>Addgene plasmid #233353 | pCDNA5/FRT_CMV_NES-Kinprola_PKA-mEGFP | addgene full sequence | sequence record 466641 | Addgene NGS Result
GACGGATCGGGAGATCTCCCGATCCCCTATGGTGCACTCTCAGTACAATCTGCTCTGATGCCGCATAGTT
AAGCCAGTATCTGCTCCCTGCTTGTGTGTTGGAGGTCGCTGAGTAGTGCGCGAGCAAAATTTAAGCTACA
ACAAGGCAAGGCTTGACCGACAATTGCATGAAGAATCTGCTTAGGGTTAGGCGTTTTGCGCTGCTTCGCG
ATGTACGGGCCAGATATACGCGTTGACATTGATTATTGACTAGTTATTAATAGTAATCAATTACGGGGTC
ATTAGTTCATAGCCCATATATGGAGTTCCGCGTTACATAACTTACGGTAAATGGCCCGCCTGGCTGACCG
CCCAACGACCCCCGCCCATTGACGTCAATAATGACGTATGTTCCCATAGTAACGCCAATAGGGACTTTCC
ATTGACGTCAATGGGTGGAGTATTTACGGTAAACTGCCCACTTGGCAGTACATCAAGTGTATCATATGCC
AAGTACGCCCCCTATTGACGTCAATGACGGTAAATGGCCCGCCTGGCATTATGCCCAGTACATGACCTTA
TGGGACTTTCCTACTTGGCAGTACATCTACGTATTAGTCATCGCTATTACCATGGTGATGCGGTTTTGGC
AGTACATCAATGGGCGTGGATAGCGGTTTGACTCACGGGGATTTCCAAGTCTCCACCCCATTGACGTCAA
TGGGAGTTTGTTTTGGCACCAAAATCAACGGGACTTTCCAAAATGTCGTAACAACTCCGCCCCATTGACG
CAAATGGGCGGTAGGCGTGTACGGTGGGAGGTCTATATAAGCAGAGCTCTCTGGCTAACTAGAGAACCCA
CTGCTTACTGGCTTATCGAAATTAATACGACTCACTATAGGGAGACCCAAGCTGGCTAGCGTTTAAACTT
ACCACCATGCTGCAGAACGAGCTTGCTCTTAAGTTGGCTGGACTTGATATTAACAAGACTGGAGGTTCTG
ACGTCGGCCGCAAGCTGATCATCGATCAGAACGTTTTTATCGAGGGTACGCTGCCGATGGGTGTCGTCCG
CCCGCTGACTGAAGTCGAGATGGACCATTACCGCGAGCCGTTCCTGAATCCTGTTGACCGCGAGCCACTG
TGGCGCTTCCCAAACGAGCTGCCAATCGCCGGTGAGCCAGCGAACATCGTCGCGCTGGTCGAAGAATACA
TGGACTGGCTGCACCAGTCCCCTGTCCCGAAGCTGCTGTTCTGGGGCACCCCAGGCGTTCTGATCCCACC
GGCCGAAGCCGCTCGCCTGGCCAAAAGCCTGCCTAACTGCAAGGCTGTGGACATCGGCCCGGGTCTGAAT
CTGCTGCAAGAAGACAACCCGGACCTGATCGGCAGCGAGATCGCGCGCTGGCTGTCTACTCTGGAGATTG
GTGGCACCGGTGGCTCTGGCGGTACCGGTGGCTCTGGCGGTTCTATCGGTACTGGCTTTCCATTCGACCC
CCATTATGTGGAAGTCCTGGGCGAGCGCATGCACTACGTCGATGTTGGTCCGCGCGATGGCACCCCTGTG
CTGTTCCTGCACGGTAACCCGACCTCCTCCTACGTGTGGCGCAACATCATCCCGCATGTTGCACCGACCC
ATCGCTGCATTGCTCCAGACCTGATCGGTATGGGCAAATCCGACAAACCAGACCTGGGTTATTTCTTCGA
CGACCACGTCCGCTTCATGGATGCCTTCATCGAAGCCCTGGGTCTGGAAGAGGTCGTCCTGGTCATTCAC
GACTGGGGCTCCGCTCTGGGTTTCCACTGGGCCAAGCGCAATCCAGAGCGCGTCAAAGGTATTGCATTTA
TGGAGTTCATCCGCCCTATCCCGACCTGGGACGAATGGGCTCCGGGTTCTCTGCGTCGCGCCACCCTGGT
GGACCCTCCTCCTCCGCCACCGCCACCACCGCCGCCGCCGCCACCACCACCTCCTCCGCCTCCTCCACCA
CCACCGCCACCGCCTCCACCACCTGGCGGCAGCGCCTGTGACTATCATTTAGGAAACATTTCAAGACTGT
CAAATAAGCATTTCCAAATACTACTAGGAGAAGACGGTAACCTTTTATTGAATGACATTTCCACTAATGG
GACCTGGTTAAATGGGCAAAAAGTCGAGAAGAACAGCTATCAGTTACTGTCTCAAGGTGATGAAATAACC
GTTGGTGTAGGCGTGGAATCAGATATTTTATCTCTGGTCATTTTCATAAACGACAAATTTAAGCAGTGCC
TCGAGCAGAACAAAGTTGATCGCGGTGGCGGTATGCATAAGTTTTCTCAAGAACAGATCGGCGAAAACAT
TGTGTGCAGGGTCATTTGTACCACGGGTCAAATTCCCATCCGAGATTTGTCAGCTGATATTTCACAAGTG
CTTAAGGAAAAACGATCCATAAAGAAAGTTTGGACATTTGGTAGAAACCCAGGTTCTGCCAAGGAGACCT
TCCAGGCCTTCCGCAGCGGAGGTTCTATGGTGAGCAAGGGCGAGGAGCTGTTCACCGGGGTGGTGCCCAT
CCTGGTCGAGCTGGACGGCGACGTAAACGGCCACAAGTTCAGCGTGTCCGGCGAGGGCGAGGGCGATGCC
ACCTACGGCAAGCTGACCCTGAAGTTCATCTGCACCACCGGCAAGCTGCCCGTGCCCTGGCCCACCCTCG
TGACCACCCTGACCTACGGCGTGCAGTGCTTCAGCCGCTACCCCGACCACATGAAGCAGCACGACTTCTT
CAAGTCCGCCATGCCCGAAGGCTACGTCCAGGAGCGCACCATCTTCTTCAAGGACGACGGCAACTACAAG
ACCCGCGCCGAGGTGAAGTTCGAGGGCGACACCCTGGTGAACCGCATCGAGCTGAAGGGCATCGACTTCA
AGGAGGACGGCAACATCCTGGGGCACAAGCTGGAGTACAACTACAACAGCCACAACGTCTATATCATGGC
CGACAAGCAGAAGAACGGCATCAAGGTGAACTTCAAGATCCGCCACAACATCGAGGACGGCAGCGTGCAG
CTCGCCGACCACTACCAGCAGAACACCCCCATCGGCGACGGCCCCGTGCTGCTGCCCGACAACCACTACC
TGAGCACCCAGTCCAAACTGAGCAAAGACCCCAACGAGAAGCGCGATCACATGGTCCTGCTGGAGTTCGT
GACCGCCGCCGGGATCACTCTCGGCATGGACGAGCTGTACAAGTAATCTAGAGGGCCCGTTTAAACCCGC
TGATCAGCCTCGACTGTGCCTTCTAGTTGCCAGCCATCTGTTGTTTGCCCCTCCCCCGTGCCTTCCTTGA
CCCTGGAAGGTGCCACTCCCACTGTCCTTTCCTAATAAAATGAGGAAATTGCATCGCATTGTCTGAGTAG
GTGTCATTCTATTCTGGGGGGTGGGGTGGGGCAGGACAGCAAGGGGGAGGATTGGGAAGACAATAGCAGG
CATGCTGGGGATGCGGTGGGCTCTATGGCTTCTGAGGCGGAAAGAACCAGCTGGGGCTCTAGGGGGTATC
CCC
[124 nt withheld, positions 3504-3627]
C
[91 nt withheld, positions 3629-3719]
AGGGTGATGGTTCACGTACCTAGAAGTTCCTATTCCGAAGTTCCTATTCTCTAGAAAGTATAGGAACTTC
CTTGGCCAAAAAGCCTGAACTCACCGCGACGTCTGTCGAGAAGTTTCTGATCGAAAAGTTCGACAGCGTC
TCCGACCTGATGCAGCTCTCGGAGGGCGAAGAATCTCGTGCTTTCAGCTTCGATGTAGGAGGGCGTGGAT
ATGTCCTGCGGGTAAATAGCTGCGCCGATGGTTTCTACAAAGATCGTTATGTTTATCGGCACTTTGCATC
GGCCGCGCTCCCGATTCCGGAAGTGCTTGACATTGGGGAATTCAGCGAGAGCCTGACCTATTGCATCTCC
CGCCGTGCACAGGGTGTCACGTTGCAAGACCTGCCTGAAACCGAACTGCCCGCTGTTCTGCAGCCGGTCG
CGGAGGCCATGGATGCGATCGCTGCGGCCGATCTTAGCCAGACGAGCGGGTTCGGCCCATTCGGACCGCA
AGGAATCGGTCAATACACTACATGGCGTGATTTCATATGCGCGATTGCTGATCCCCATGTGTATCACTGG
CAAACTGTGATGGACGACACCGTCAGTGCGTCCGTCGCGCAGGCTCTCGATGAGCTGATGCTTTGGGCCG
AGGACTGCCCCGAAGTCCGGCACCTCGTGCACGCGGATTTCGGCTCCAACAATGTCCTGACGGACAATGG
CCGCATAACAGCGGTCATTGACTGGAGCGAGGCGATGTTCGGGGATTCCCAATACGAGGTCGCCAACATC
TTCTTCTGGAGGCCGTGGTTGGCTTGTATGGAGCAGCAGACGCGCTACTTCGAGCGGAGGCATCCGGAGC
TTGCAGGATCGCCGCGGCTCCGGGCGTATATGCTCCGCATTGGTCTTGACCAACTCTATCAGAGCTTGGT
TGACGGCAATTTCGATGATGCAGCTTGGGCGCAGGGTCGATGCGACGCAATCGTCCGATCCGGAGCCGGG
ACTGTCGGGCGTACACAAATCGCCCGCAGAAGCGCGGCCGTCTGGACCGATGGCTGTGTAGAAGTACTCG
CCGATAGTGGAAACCGACGCCCCAGCACTCGTCCGAGGGCAAAGGAATAGCACGTACTACGAGATTTCGA
TTCCACCGCCGCCTTCTATGAAAGGTTGGGCTTCGGAATCGTTTTCCGGGACGCCGGCTGGATGATCCTC
CAGCGCGGGGATCTCATGCTGGAGTTCTTCGCCCACCCCAACTTGTTTATTGCAGCTTATAATGGTTACA
AATAAAGCAATAGCATCACAAATTTCACAAATAAAGCATTTTTTTCACTGCATTCTAGTTGTGGTTTGTC
CAAACTCATCAATGTATCTTATCATGTCTGTATACCGTCGACCTCTAGCTAGAGCTTGGCGTAATCATGG
TCATAGCTGTTTCCTGTGTGAAATTGTTATCCGCTCACAATTCCACACAACATACGAGCCGGAAGCATAA
AGTGTAAAGCCTGGGGTGCCTAATGAGTGAGCTAACTCACATTAATTGCGTTGCGCTCACTGCCCGCTTT
CCAGTCGGGAAACCTGTCGTGCCAGCTGCATTAATGAATCGGCCAACGCGCGGGGAGAGGCGGTTTGCGT
ATTGGGCGCTCTTCCGCTTCCTCGCTCACTGACTCGCTGCGCTCGGTCGTTCGGCTGCGGCGAGCGGTAT
CAGCTCACTCAAAGGCGGTAATACGGTTATCCACAGAATCAGGGGATAACGCAGGAAAGAACATGTGAGC
AAAAGGCCAGCAAAAGGCCAGGAACCGTAAAAAGGCCGCGTTGCTGGCGTTTTTCCATAGGCTCCGCCCC
CCCTGACGAGCATCACAAAAATCGACGCTCAAGTCAGAGGTGGCGAAACCCGACAGGACTATAAAGATAC
CAGGCGTTTCCCCCTGGAAGCTCCCTCGTGCGCTCTCCTGTTCCGACCCTGCCGCTTACCGGATACCTGT
CCGCCTTTCTCCCTTCGGGAAGCGTGGCGCTTTCTCATAGCTCACGCTGTAGGTATCTCAGTTCGGTGTA
GGTCGTTCGCTCCAAGCTGGGCTGTGTGCACGAACCCCCCGTTCAGCCCGACCGCTGCGCCTTATCCGGT
AACTATCGTCTTGAGTCCAACCCGGTAAGACACGACTTATCGCCACTGGCAGCAGCCACTGGTAACAGGA
TTAGCAGAGCGAGGTATGTAGGCGGTGCTACAGAGTTCTTGAAGTGGTGGCCTAACTACGGCTACACTAG
AAGAACAGTATTTGGTATCTGCGCTCTGCTGAAGCCAGTTACCTTCGGAAAAAGAGTTGGTAGCTCTTGA
TCCGGCAAACAAACCACCGCTGGTAGCGGTGGTTTTTTTGTTTGCAAGCAGCAGATTACGCGCAGAAAAA
AAGGATCTCAAGAAGATCCTTTGATCTTTTCTACGGGGTCTGACGCTCAGTGGAACGAAAACTCACGTTA
AGGGATTTTGGTCATGAGATTATCAAAAAGGATCTTCACCTAGATCCTTTTAAATTAAAAATGAAGTTTT
AAATCAATCTAAAGTATATATGAGTAAACTTGGTCTGACAGTTACCAATGCTTAATCAGTGAGGCACCTA
TCTCAGCGATCTGTCTATTTCGTTCATCCATAGTTGCCTGACTCCCCGTCGTGTAGATAACTACGATACG
GGAGGGCTTACCATCTGGCCCCAGTGCTGCAATGATACCGCGAGACCCACGCTCACCGGCTCCAGATTTA
TCAGCAATAAACCAGCCAGCCGGAAGGGCCGAGCGCAGAAGTGGTCCTGCAACTTTATCCGCCTCCATCC
AGTCTATTAATTGTTGCCGGGAAGCTAGAGTAAGTAGTTCGCCAGTTAATAGTTTGCGCAACGTTGTTGC
CATTGCTACAGGCATCGTGGTGTCACGCTCGTCGTTTGGTATGGCTTCATTCAGCTCCGGTTCCCAACGA
TCAAGGCGAGTTACATGATCCCCTATGTTGTGCAAAAAAGCGGTTAGCTCCTTCGGTCCTCCGATCGTTG
TCAGAAGTAAGTTGGCCGCAGTGTTATCACTCATGGTTATGGCAGCACTGCATAATTCTCTTACTGTCAT
GCCATCCGTAAGATGCTTTTCTGTGACTGGTGAGTACTCAACCAAGTCATTCTGAGAATAGTGTATGCGG
CGACCGAGTTGCTCTTGCCCGGCGTCAATACGGGATAATACCGCGCCACATAGCAGAACTTTAAAAGTGC
TCATCATTGGAAAACGTTCTTCGGGGCGAAAACTCTCAAGGATCTTACCGCTGTTGAGATCCAGTTCGAT
GTAACCCACTCGTGCACCCAACTGATCTTCAGCATCTTTTACTTTCACCAGCGTTTCTGGGTGAGCAAAA
ACAGGAAGGCAAAATGCCGCAAAAAAGGGAATAAGGGCGACACGGAAATGTTGAATACTCATACTCTTCC
TTTTTCAATATTATTGAAGCATTTATCAGGGTTATTGTCTCATGAGCGGATACATATTTGAATGTATTTA
GAAAAATAAACAAATAGGGGTTCCGCGCACATTTCCCCGAAAAGTGCCACCTGACGTC
Features (pLannotate 1.2.2; 24 found; start..end, strand, type, name):
     28..80      -  misc_feature   bom (fragment): basis of mobility region from pBR322
    235..614     +  enhancer       CMV enhancer: human cytomegalovirus immediate early enhancer
    615..818     +  promoter       CMV promoter: human cytomegalovirus (CMV) immediate early promoter
    814..847     +  LTR            5' LTR (truncated) (fragment): truncated 5' long terminal repeat (LTR) from HIV-1
    863..881     +  promoter       T7 promoter: promoter for bacteriophage T7 RNA polymerase
    980..1399    +  CDS            HaloTag® (fragment): modified bacterial dehalogenase that forms covalent bonds with chloroalkane derivatives
   1445..1858    +  CDS            HaloTag® (fragment): modified bacterial dehalogenase that forms covalent bonds with chloroalkane derivatives
   1994..2263    +  CDS            RAD53 (fragment): RAD53_YEAST - Also known as MEC2, SAD1, SPK1. Experimental evidence at protein level: Swiss-Prot protein existence level 1. Controls S-phase checkpoint as well as G1 and G2 DNA damage checkpoints. Phosphorylates proteins on serine, threonine, and tyrosine. Prevents entry into anaphase and mitotic exit after DNA damage via regulation of the Polo kinase CDC5. Seems to be involved in the phosphorylation of RPH1. From Saccharomyces cerevisiae (strain ATCC 204508 / S288c) (Baker's yeast).
   2279..2431    +  CDS            RAD53 (fragment): RAD53_YEAST - Also known as MEC2, SAD1, SPK1. Experimental evidence at protein level: Swiss-Prot protein existence level 1. Controls S-phase checkpoint as well as G1 and G2 DNA damage checkpoints. Phosphorylates proteins on serine, threonine, and tyrosine. Prevents entry into anaphase and mitotic exit after DNA damage via regulation of the Polo kinase CDC5. Seems to be involved in the phosphorylation of RPH1. From Saccharomyces cerevisiae (strain ATCC 204508 / S288c) (Baker's yeast).
   2477..3193    +  CDS            mEGFP: mEGFP is a basic (constitutively fluorescent) green fluorescent protein published in 2002, derived from Aequorea victoria. It has moderate acid sensitivity.
   3234..3458    +  polyA_signal   bGH poly(A) signal: bovine growth hormone polyadenylation signal
   3462..3483    +  promoter       SV40 promoter (fragment): SV40 enhancer and early promoter
   3504..3737    +  rep_origin     f1 ori (fragment) (sequence partly withheld): f1 bacteriophage origin of replication; arrow indicates direction of (+) strand synthesis
   3742..3789    +  protein_bind   FRT: FLP-mediated recombination occurs in the 8-bp core sequence TCTAGAAA (Turan and Bode, 2011). FLP recombinase from the Saccharomyces cerevisiae 2μ plasmid
   3797..4819    +  CDS            HygR: aminoglycoside phosphotransferase from E. coli; aph(4)-Ia; confers resistance to hygromycin
   4829..4954    +  CDS            ble (fragment): BLE_KLEPN - Experimental evidence at protein level: Swiss-Prot protein existence level 1. Binding protein with a strong affinity to the bleomycin family of antibiotics. Binds to CL990; an antimitotic-antibiotic compound. From Klebsiella pneumoniae.
   4949..5070    +  polyA_signal   SV40 poly(A) signal: SV40 polyadenylation signal
   5143..5159    -  protein_bind   lac operator: The lac repressor binds to the lac operator to inhibit transcription in E. coli. This inhibition can be relieved by adding lactose or isopropyl-β-D-thiogalactopyranoside (IPTG). lac repressor encoded by lacI
   5167..5197    -  promoter       lac promoter: promoter for the E. coli lac operon
   5212..5233    -  protein_bind   CAP binding site: CAP binding activates transcription in the presence of cAMP. E. coli catabolite activator protein
   5246..5338    -  CDS            lacI (fragment): lac repressor; lacI; The lac repressor binds to the lac operator to inhibit transcription in E. coli. This inhibition can be relieved by adding lactose or isopropyl-β-D-thiogalactopyranoside (IPTG).
   5521..6110    -  rep_origin     ori: high-copy-number ColE1/pMB1/pBR322/pUC origin of replication
   6281..7141    -  CDS            AmpR: β-lactamase; bla; confers resistance to ampicillin, carbenicillin, and related antibiotics
   7142..7246    -  promoter       AmpR promoter: bla
