[The description below was written by a language model from this plasmid's Addgene catalogue record and pLannotate feature annotations shown in this document.]
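Description:
pCDNA5/FRT_CMV_NES-Kinprola_PKA-mEGFP is a mammalian expression plasmid of about 7.3 kb built on the pcDNA5/FRT backbone. It is propagated in E. coli through a high-copy ColE1/pUC-type origin with ampicillin selection (AmpR under its own bla promoter). The backbone also carries a partial f1 ori and lac promoter/operator remnants. An FRT site lies immediately upstream of a hygromycin resistance gene (HygR) that is followed by an SV40 poly(A) signal. No intact promoter is annotated ahead of HygR. This fits the standard design of this backbone, in which FLP-mediated recombination into a genomic FRT docking site places the hygromycin gene behind a resident promoter, so stable single-site integrants can be selected. The plasmid can also be used for transient transfection.

The payload is a synthetic open reading frame of roughly 2.3 kb. It is driven by the CMV immediate-early enhancer and promoter and terminated by the bGH polyadenylation signal, with a T7 promoter just upstream of the coding region. It encodes Kinprola_PKA, a recorder of protein kinase A activity, with an N-terminal nuclear export signal that should keep the protein in the cytoplasm and a C-terminal mEGFP for visualising expression and localisation. The annotation detects two separate HaloTag-derived segments followed by two segments matching yeast RAD53. This suggests a rearranged or split HaloTag joined to a RAD53-derived module, though the record does not spell out the architecture or the kinase substrate element. According to the associated publication title, kinase activity is recorded by chemical labeling, which is consistent with HaloTag's covalent reaction with chloroalkane ligands. The construct is intended for CMV-driven expression of this recorder in mammalian cell lines.
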