Addgene plasmid #233353: pCDNA5/FRT_CMV_NES-Kinprola_PKA-mEGFP
Purpose: CMV driven expression of the PKA activity recorder Kinprola_PKA in mammalian cell lines fused to mEGFP
Depositing lab: Kai Johnsson. Depositing organization: Max Planck Institute for Medical Research. Publication: Molecular recording of cellular protein kinase activity with chemical labeling. Sun DE, Ng SW, Zheng Y, Xie S, Schwan N, Breuer P, Hoffmann DC, Michel J, Azorin DD, Boonekamp KE, Winkler F, Wick W, Boutros M, Li Y, Johnsson K. Nat Chem Biol. 2025 Jul 10. doi: 10.1038/s41589-025-01949-6. PubMed 40640555.
Backbone
  Vector backbone: pcDNA5/FRT
  Backbone size w/o insert (bp): 4999
  Vector type: Mammalian Expression
  Selectable markers: Hygromycin
Growth in bacteria
  Bacterial resistance: Ampicillin, 100 μg/mL
  Growth temperature: 37°C
  Growth strain: DH5alpha
  Copy number: High Copy
Gene/Insert
  Gene/Insert name: NES-Kinprola_PKA-mEGFP
  Species: Synthetic
  Insert size (bp): 2277
  Promoter: CMV
  Tag / fusion protein: NES (N terminal on insert); mEGFP (C terminal on insert)
  Cloning method: Gibson Cloning
Terms and licenses: Academic/Nonprofit Terms; Industry Terms: Not Available to Industry
Depositor comments: Please visit https://doi.org/10.1101/2024.09.11.611894 for bioRxiv preprint.
How to cite: pCDNA5/FRT_CMV_NES-Kinprola_PKA-mEGFP was a gift from Kai Johnsson (Addgene plasmid # 233353 ; http://n2t.net/addgene:233353 ; RRID:Addgene_233353)
